>Addgene plasmid #85947 | pOP590 | addgene full sequence | sequence record 169627 | Addgene NGS Result
CATCGATTTAGCACAGCTAACACCACGTCGTCCCTATCTGCTGCCCTAGGTCTATGAGTGGTTGCTGGAT
AACTTTACGGGCATGCATAAGGCTCGTATAATATATTCAGGGAGACCACAACGGTTTCCCTCTACAAATA
ATTTTGTTTAACTTTGCATGCCAGTTGTAGATCAGCATAGCATAGACAACCAAGGAGGTAGTGCACATGG
ATAAGAAATACTCTATTGGTTTGGCTATCGGTACAAACTCTGTTGGTTGGGCTGTTATTACTGATGAATA
CAAGGTTCCATCCAAGAAGTTCAAGGTTTTGGGTAACACTGATAGACACTCCATCAAAAAGAACTTGATT
GGTGCCTTGTTGTTCGATTCTGGTGAAACTGCTGAAGCTACTAGATTGAAAAGAACCGCTAGAAGAAGAT
ACACCAGAAGAAAGAACAGAATCTGCTACTTGCAAGAAATCTTCTCCAACGAAATGGCCAAGGTTGATGA
TTCATTCTTCCACAGATTGGAAGAATCCTTCTTGGTCGAAGAAGATAAGAAGCACGAAAGACATCCAATC
TTCGGTAACATCGTTGATGAAGTTGCTTACCACGAAAAGTACCCAACTATCTACCATTTGAGAAAGAAGT
TGGTTGACTCTACCGATAAGGCTGATTTGAGATTGATCTATTTGGCTTTGGCCCACATGATTAAGTTCAG
AGGTCATTTCTTGATCGAAGGTGATTTGAACCCAGATAACTCCGATGTTGATAAGTTGTTCATCCAATTA
GTCCAAACCTACAATCAATTATTCGAAGAAAACCCAATCAACGCCTCTGGTGTTGATGCTAAAGCTATTT
TGTCTGCCAGATTGTCCAAGTCCAGAAGATTAGAAAATTTGATCGCCCAATTACCAGGTGAAAAGAAGAA
TGGTTTGTTCGGTAATTTGATTGCCTTGTCTTTGGGTTTGACTCCAAACTTCAAGTCCAATTTCGATTTG
GCTGAAGATGCCAAGTTGCAATTATCTAAGGATACCTACGATGACGATTTGGATAACTTGTTGGCTCAAA
TCGGTGATCAATACGCTGATTTGTTTTTGGCTGCTAAGAACTTGTCCGATGCCATTTTGTTGTCCGATAT
TTTGAGAGTCAACACCGAAATTACTAAGGCTCCATTGTCTGCCTCTATGATCAAAAGATACGATGAACAC
CACCAAGACTTGACTTTGTTGAAGGCTTTGGTCAGACAACAATTACCTGAAAAGTACAAAGAAATTTTCT
TCGATCAATCCAAGAACGGTTACGCCGGTTATATTGATGGTGGTGCTTCTCAAGAAGAATTTTACAAGTT
CATCAAGCCAATCTTGGAAAAGATGGACGGTACTGAAGAATTATTGGTCAAGTTGAACAGAGAAGATTTG
TTGAGAAAGCAAAGAACCTTCGACAACGGTTCTATTCCACATCAAATTCACTTGGGTGAATTGCACGCAA
TTTTGAGAAGACAAGAAGATTTTTATCCATTCTTGAAGGACAACAGAGAAAAGATCGAAAAGATTCTGAC
CTTCAGAATCCCTTACTACGTTGGTCCATTGGCTAGAGGTAATTCAAGATTTGCCTGGATGACTAGAAAG
TCCGAAGAAACTATTACTCCTTGGAACTTCGAAGAAGTTGTAGATAAGGGTGCTTCTGCCCAATCCTTTA
TTGAAAGAATGACCAACTTCGACAAGAACTTGCCAAACGAAAAGGTTTTGCCAAAGCACTCTTTGTTGTA
CGAATACTTCACCGTCTACAACGAATTGACTAAGGTTAAGTACGTCACCGAAGGTATGAGAAAACCAGCT
TTTTTATCCGGTGAACAAAAGAAGGCTATCGTCGATTTGTTGTTCAAGACCAACAGAAAGGTTACTGTCA
AGCAATTAAAAGAAGATTACTTCAAGAAAATCGAATGCTTCGACTCCGTTGAAATTTCTGGTGTCGAAGA
TAGATTCAATGCCTCTTTAGGTACTTACCATGACTTGTTGAAAATCATCAAGGACAAGGATTTCTTGGAC
AACGAAGAAAACGAAGATATTTTGGAAGATATTGTCTTGACATTGACCTTGTTTGAAGATAGAGAAATGA
TTGAAGAAAGATTGAAAACCTACGCCCACTTGTTCGATGATAAGGTTATGAAGCAATTAAAGAGAAGAAG
ATACACTGGTTGGGGTAGATTGTCCAGAAAATTGATTAACGGTATCAGAGACAAGCAATCCGGTAAGACC
ATTTTGGACTTTTTGAAGTCTGATGGTTTCGCTAACAGAAACTTCATGCAATTAATCCACGACGATTCCT
TGACTTTCAAAGAAGATATACAAAAGGCCCAAGTCTCTGGTCAAGGTGATTCTTTACATGAACATATCGC
TAACTTGGCTGGTTCTCCAGCTATTAAGAAGGGTATTTTACAAACCGTTAAGGTCGTTGACGAATTGGTC
AAAGTTATGGGTAGACATAAGCCAGAAAACATCGTTATCGAAATGGCTAGAGAAAATCAAACCACCCAAA
AGGGTCAAAAGAACTCCAGAGAAAGAATGAAGAGAATCGAAGAAGGTATCAAAGAATTGGGTTCCCAAAT
TTTGAAAGAACACCCAGTTGAAAACACCCAATTACAAAACGAAAAGTTGTACTTGTACTACTTGCAAAAC
GGTAGAGATATGTACGTTGACCAAGAATTGGACATCAACAGATTGTCTGATTACGATGTTGACGCTATCG
TTCCACAATCTTTTTTGAAGGATGACTCCATTGACAACAAGGTCTTGACTAGATCCGATAAGAATAGAGG
TAAGTCCGATAACGTTCCATCTGAAGAAGTCGTTAAGAAAATGAAGAACTATTGGAGACAATTATTGAAC
GCCAAGTTGATCACCCAAAGAAAGTTTGACAATTTGACCAAGGCTGAAAGAGGTGGTTTGTCTGAATTGG
ATAAGGCAGGTTTCATCAAAAGACAATTAGTAGAAACCAGACAAATCACCAAGCACGTTGCTCAAATTTT
GGATAGTAGAATGAACACTAAGTACGACGAAAACGACAAATTGATCAGAGAAGTTAAGGTCATTACCTTG
AAGTCCAAGTTGGTTTCCGATTTCAGAAAGGACTTCCAATTCTACAAGGTCAGAGAAATCAACAACTACC
ATCATGCACATGATGCTTACTTGAATGCTGTTGTTGGTACTGCCTTGATTAAGAAGTATCCAAAGTTGGA
ATCCGAATTTGTCTACGGTGATTACAAGGTTTACGACGTTAGAAAGATGATCGCCAAGTCCGAACAAGAA
ATTGGTAAAGCTACTGCCAAATACTTCTTCTACTCCAATATTATGAATTTCTTTAAGACCGAAATCACTT
TGGCCAACGGTGAAATTAGAAAAAGACCATTGATTGAAACTAATGGTGAAACAGGTGAAATCGTTTGGGA
TAAGGGTAGAGATTTTGCCACTGTTAGAAAGGTATTGTCCATGCCACAAGTAAACATCGTCAAAAAGACC
GAAGTTCAAACTGGTGGTTTCTCCAAAGAATCCATTTTGCCTAAGAGAAACTCCGATAAGTTGATCGCTA
GAAAAAAAGACTGGGACCCAAAAAAGTACGGTGGTTTTGATTCTCCAACTGTTGCTTACTCTGTTTTGGT
TGTTGCTAAGGTCGAAAAGGGTAAGAGTAAGAAGTTGAAGTCCGTCAAAGAATTATTAGGTATCACTATC
ATGGAAAGATCCTCATTCGAAAAGAATCCTATCGACTTTTTGGAAGCCAAGGGTTACAAAGAAGTCAAGA
AGGACTTGATCATTAAGTTGCCAAAGTACAGTTTGTTCGAATTGGAAAATGGTAGAAAGAGAATGTTGGC
TTCTGCCGGTGAATTACAAAAGGGTAATGAATTGGCTTTGCCATCCAAGTACGTTAATTTCTTATACTTG
GCCTCCCACTACGAAAAATTGAAAGGTTCTCCTGAAGATAACGAACAAAAGCAATTATTTGTCGAACAAC
ACAAGCACTACTTGGACGAAATCATTGAACAAATTTCCGAATTTTCCAAAAGAGTCATTTTGGCTGACGC
CAATTTGGACAAAGTTTTGTCAGCTTACAACAAGCACAGAGATAAGCCAATTAGAGAACAAGCTGAAAAC
ATCATTCACTTGTTCACTTTGACTAACTTGGGTGCTCCAGCTGCTTTTAAGTATTTCGATACCACTATCG
ACAGAAAGAGATACACCTCTACCAAAGAAGTTTTGGACGCTACTTTGATCCACCAATCTATTACTGGTTT
GTACGAAACTAGAATCGACTTGTCTCAATTAGGTGGTGATTAACAAGCTTGAGCTTTGACAGCTAGCTCA
GTCCTAGGTATAATGCTAGCCCCTTAATCATCCGGCTCGTATAATGTGGTTTTAGAGCTAGAAATAGCAA
GTTAAAATAAGGCTAGTCCGTTATCAACTTGAAAAAGTGGCACCGAGTCGGTGCTTTTTTGGCATCAAAT
AAAACGAAAGGCTCAGTCGAAAGACTGGGCCTTTCGTTTTATCTGTTGTTTGTCGGTGAACGCTCTCCTG
AGTAGGACAAATCCGCCGCCCTAGAATCCCTAGTCGATTAGCACCTTTGACAGCTAGCTCAGTCCTAGGT
ATAATGCTAGCCCCAACAGCGCATTAGAGCTGCTTAATGGTTTTAGAGCTAGAAATAGCAAGTTAAAATA
AGGCTAGTCCGTTATCAACTTGAAAAAGTGGCACCGAGTCGGTGCTTTTTTGCTTGGATTCTCACCAATA
AAAAACGCCCGGCGGCAACCGAGCGTTCTGAACAAATCCAGATGGAGTTCTGAGGTCATTACTGGATCTA
TCAACAGGAGTCCAAGCAGCTCGAATTCTCTAGAGAATCAGGTTTGTGCCAATACCAGTAGAAACAGACG
AAGAATCCATGGGTATGGACAGTTTTCCCTTTGATATGTAACGGTGAACAGTTGTTCTACTTTTGTTTGT
TAGTCTTGATGCTTCACTGATAGATACAAGAGCCATAAGAACCTCAGATCCTTCCGTATTTAGCCAGTAT
GTTCTCTAGTGTGGTTCGTTGTTTTTGCGTGAGCCATGAGAACGAACCATTGAGATCATACTTACTTTGC
ATGTCACTCAAAAATTTTGCCTCAAAACTGGTGAGCTGAATTTTTGCAGTTAAAGCATCGTGTAGTGTTT
TTCTTAGTCCGTTATGTAGGTAGGAATCTGATGTAATGGTTGTTGGTATTTTGTCACCATTCATTTTTAT
CTGGTTGTTCTCAAGTTCGGTTACGAGATCCATTTGTCTATCTAGTTCAACTTGGAAAATCAACGTATCA
GTCGGGCGGCCTCGCTTATCAACCACCAATTTCATATTGCTGTAAGTGTTTAAATCTTTACTTATTGGTT
TCAAAACCCATTGGTTAAGCCTTTTAAACTCATGGTAGTTATTTTCAAGCATTAACATGAACTTAAATTC
ATCAAGGCTAATCTCTATATTTGCCTTGTGAGTTTTCTTTTGTGTTAGTTCTTTTAATAACCACTCATAA
ATCCTCATAGAGTATTTGTTTTCAAAAGACTTAACATGTTCCAGATTATATTTTATGAATTTTTTTAACT
GGAAAAGATAAGGCAATATCTCTTCACTAAAAACTAATTCTAATTTTTCGCTTGAGAACTTGGCATAGTT
TGTCCACTGGAAAATCTCAAAGCCTTTAACCAAAGGATTCCTGATTTCCACAGTTCTCGTCATCAGCTCT
CTGGTTGCTTTAGCTAATACACCATAAGCATTTTCCCTACTGATGTTCATCATCTGAACGTATTGGTTAT
AAGTGAACGATACCGTCCGTTCTTTCCTTGTAGGGTTTTCAATCGTGGGGTTGAGTAGTGCCACACAGCA
TAAAATTAGCTTGGTTTCATGCTCCGTTAAGTCATAGCGACTAATCGCTAGTTCATTTGCTTTGAAAACA
ACTAATTCAGACATACATCTCAATTGGTCTAGGTGATTTTAATCACTATACCAATTGAGATGGGCTAGTC
AATGATAATTACTAGTCCTTTTCCTTTGAGTTGTGGGTATCTGTAAATTCTGCTAGACCTTTGCTGGAAA
ACTTGTAAATTCTGCTAGACCCTCTGTAAATTCCGCTAGACCTTTGTGTGTTTTTTTTGTTTATATTCAA
GTGGTTATAATTTATAGAATAAAGAAAGAATAAAAAAAGATAAAAAGAATAGATCCCAGCCCTGTGTATA
ACTCACTACTTTAGTCAGTTCCGCAGTATTACAAAAGGATGTCGCAAACGCTGTTTGCTCCTCTACAAAA
CAGACCTTAAAACCCTAAAGGCTTAAGTAGCACCCTCGCAAGCTCGGTTGCGGCCGCAATCGGGCAAATC
GCTGAATATTCCTTTTGTCTCCGACCATCAGGCACCTGAGTCGCTGTCTTTTTCGTGACATTCAGTTCGC
TGCGCTCACGGCTCTGGCAGTGAATGGGGGTAAATGGCACTACAGGCGCCTTTTATGGATTCATGCAAGG
AAACTACCCATAATACAAGAAAAGCCCGTCACGGGCTTCTCAGGGCGTTTTATGGCGGGTCTGCTATGTG
GTGCTATCTGACTTTTTGCTGTTCAGCAGTTCCTGCCCTCTGATTTTCCAGTCTGACCACTTCGGATTAT
CCCGTGACAGGTCATTCAGACTGGCTAATGCACCCAGTAAGGCAGCGGTATCATCAACGGGGTCTGACGC
TCAGTGGAACGAAAACTCACGTTAAGGGATTTTGGTCATGAGATTATCAAAAAGGATCTTCACCTAGATC
CTTTTAAATTAAAAATGAAGTTTTAAATCAATCTAAAGTATATATGAGTAAACTTGGTCTGACAGTTACC
AATGCTTAATCAGTGAGGCACCTATCTCAGCGATCTGTCTATTTCGTTCATCCATAGTTGCCTGACTCCC
CGTCGTGTAGATAACTACGATACGGGAGGGCTTACCATCTGGCCCCAGTGCTGCAATGATACCGCGAGAC
CCACGCTCACCGGCTCCAGATTTATCAGCAATAAACCAGCCAGCCGGAAGGGCCGAGCGCAGAAGTGGTC
CTGCAACTTTATCCGCCTCCATCCAGTCTATTAATTGTTGCCGGGAAGCTAGAGTAAGTAGTTCGCCAGT
TAATAGTTTGCGCAACGTTGTTGCCATTGCTACAGGCATCGTGGTGTCACGCTCGTCGTTTGGTATGGCT
TCATTCAGCTCCGGTTCCCAACGATCAAGGCGAGTTACATGATCCCCCATGTTGTGCAAAAAAGCGGTTA
GCTCCTTCGGTCCTCCGATCGTTGTCAGAAGTAAGTTGGCCGCAGTGTTATCACTCATGGTTATGGCAGC
ACTGCATAATTCTCTTACTGTCATGCCATCCGTAAGATGCTTTTCTGTGACTGGTGAGTACTCAACCAAG
TCATTCTGAGAATAGTGTATGCGGCGACCGAGTTGCTCTTGCCCGGCGTCAATACGGGATAATACCGCGC
CACATAGCAGAACTTTAAAAGTGCTCATCATTGGAAAACGTTCTTCGGGGCGAAAACTCTCAAGGATCTT
ACCGCTGTTGAGATCCAGTTCGATGTAACCCACTCGTGCACCCAACTGATCTTCAGCATCTTTTACTTTC
ACCAGCGTTTCTGGGTGAGCAAAAACAGGAAGGCAAAATGCCGCAAAAAAGGGAATAAGGGCGACACGGA
AATGTTGAATACTCATACTCTTCCTTTTTCAATATTATTGAAGCATTTATCAGGGTTATTGTCTCATGAG
CGGATACATATTTGAATGTATTTAGAAAAATAAACAAATAGGGGTTCCGCGCACATTTCCCCGAAAAGTG
CCACCTG
Features (pLannotate 1.2.2; 15 found; start..end, strand, type, name):
      2..73      +  CDS            sspB (fragment): SSPB_ECOLI - Experimental evidence at protein level: Swiss-Prot protein existence level 1. Also stimulates degradation of the N-terminus of RseA (residues 1-108, alone or in complex with sigma-E) by ClpX-ClpP in a non-ssrA-mediated fashion. From Escherichia coli (strain K12).
    207..4310    +  CDS            cas9: CAS9_STRP1 - Also known as csn1 From Streptococcus pyogenes serotype M1.
   4326..4360    +  promoter       J23119 promoter: bacterial promoter (Registry of Standard Biological Parts BBa J23119)
   4364..4386    +  promoter       trc promoter (fragment): strong E. coli promoter; hybrid between the trp and lac UV5 promoters
   4389..4464    +  misc_RNA       gRNA scaffold: guide RNA scaffold for the Streptococcus pyogenes CRISPR/Cas9 system
   4476..4562    +  terminator     rrnB T1 terminator: Escherichia coli rrnB; transcription terminator T1 from the E. coli rrnB gene
   4597..4631    +  promoter       J23119 promoter: bacterial promoter (Registry of Standard Biological Parts BBa J23119)
   4635..4659    +  CDS            TetR (fragment): tetracycline repressor TetR; tetR from transposon Tn10; TetR binds to the tetracycline operator tetO to inhibit transcription. This inhibition can be relieved by adding tetracycline or doxycycline.
   4660..4735    +  misc_RNA       gRNA scaffold: guide RNA scaffold for the Streptococcus pyogenes CRISPR/Cas9 system
   4748..4842    -  terminator     lambda t0 terminator: transcription terminator from phage lambda
   4865..4891    +  terminator     λ tL3 terminator (fragment): transcription terminator tL3 from phage λ
   5014..5964    -  CDS            Rep101(Ts): temperature-sensitive version of the RepA protein needed for replication with the pSC101 origin (Armstrong et al., 1984); rep101 encoding an A56V mutation
   6012..6234    -  rep_origin     pSC101 ori: low-copy replication origin that requires the Rep101 protein
   6856..7716    -  CDS            AmpR: β-lactamase; bla; confers resistance to ampicillin, carbenicillin, and related antibiotics
   7717..7821    -  promoter       AmpR promoter: bla
