[The description below was written by a language model from this plasmid's Addgene catalogue record and pLannotate feature annotations shown in this document.]
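Description:
pOP590 is a low-copy bacterial expression plasmid built on a pDK46-derived backbone and described in its record as "pOP576 with gRNA key". It replicates from the pSC101 origin together with the temperature-sensitive Rep101 (RepA A56V) protein. This arrangement keeps copy number low, is consistent with the recorded 30°C growth temperature, and in principle allows the plasmid to be cured at elevated temperature. Selection is by ampicillin, through a β-lactamase gene under its native bla promoter. The sequenced record is 7,847 nt.

The payload, assembled by Gibson cloning, is listed as dCas9 and gRNA. The feature table shows a full-length Streptococcus pyogenes cas9 reading frame. The catalogue calls it dCas9, but the annotation does not itself show the inactivating mutations, and no promoter driving it is annotated. A short sspB fragment lies just upstream. Downstream are two guide RNA cassettes, each driven by the strong constitutive J23119 promoter and ending in the S. pyogenes gRNA scaffold. The roughly 20-nt stretches between promoter and scaffold are annotated as a trc promoter fragment and a TetR coding fragment. These are most plausibly the spacer sequences, suggesting that the guides target a trc-type promoter and tetR, although the record does not state the targets. The first cassette ends with the rrnB T1 terminator, and lambda t0 and a tL3 fragment follow the second.

The plasmid comes from work on encryption and steganography of synthetic gene circuits. There the guide RNAs appear to act as a "key", directing dCas9 to specific sites in a companion circuit to change its behaviour. The exact circuit it acts on is not given in the record.
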