Addgene plasmid #85947: pOP590
Purpose: pOP576 with gRNA key
Depositing lab: Timothy Lu. Depositing organization: Massachusetts Institute of Technology. Publication: Encryption and steganography of synthetic gene circuits. Purcell O, Wang J, Siuti P, Lu TK. Nat Commun. 2018 Nov 22;9(1):4942. doi: 10.1038/s41467-018-07144-7. PubMed 30467337.
Backbone
  Vector backbone: pDK46 derivative
  Vector type: Bacterial Expression
Growth in bacteria
  Bacterial resistance: Ampicillin, 100 μg/mL
  Growth temperature: 30°C
  Growth strain: DH5alpha
  Copy number: Low Copy
Gene/Insert
  Gene/Insert name: dCas9 and gRNA
  Cloning method: Gibson Cloning
  Sequencing primers: 5′ unknown; 3′ rrnB-T1-term-Rev
Terms and licenses: Academic/Nonprofit Terms; Industry Terms: Not Available to Industry
How to cite: pOP590 was a gift from Timothy Lu (Addgene plasmid # 85947 ; http://n2t.net/addgene:85947 ; RRID:Addgene_85947)
